Addgene plasmid #82952: pDONR223_ATG3_WT_V5
Purpose: Gateway Donor vector containing ATG3, used as an over expression control for gene expression analysis. Part of the Target Accelerator Plasmid Collection.
Depositing lab: Jesse Boehm & Matthew Meyerson & David Root. Depositing organization: Broad Institute. Publication: High-throughput Phenotyping of Lung Cancer Somatic Mutations. Berger AH, Brooks AN, Wu X, Shrestha Y, Chouinard C, Piccioni F, Bagul M, Kamburov A, Imielinski M, Hogstrom L, Zhu C, Yang X, Pantel S, Sakai R, Watson J, Kaplan N, Campbell JD, Singh S, Root DE, Narayan R, Natoli T, Lahr DL, Tirosh I, Tamayo P, Getz G, Wong B, Doench J, Subramanian A, Golub TR, Meyerson M, Boehm JS. Cancer Cell. 2016 Aug 8;30(2):214-28. doi: 10.1016/j.ccell.2016.06.022. Epub 2016 Jul 28. PubMed 27478040.
Backbone
  Vector backbone: pDONR223
  Backbone manufacturer: Invitrogen
  Vector type: Gateway Entry vector
Growth in bacteria
  Bacterial resistance: Spectinomycin, 50 μg/mL
  Growth temperature: 37°C
  Growth strain: DH5alpha
  Copy number: High Copy
Gene/Insert
  Gene/Insert name: ATG3
  Species: H. sapiens (human)
  GenBank ID: NM_022488
  Entrez Gene: ATG3 (a.k.a. APG3, APG3-LIKE, APG3L, PC3-96, hApg3)
  Promoter: None
  Cloning method: Gateway Cloning
  Sequencing primers: 5′ M13pUC-fwd; 3′ M13-Rev
Terms and licenses: Academic/Nonprofit Terms; Industry Terms: Not Available to Industry
Depositor comments: Open state: NO stop codon immediately follows insert
How to cite: pDONR223_ATG3_WT_V5 was a gift from Jesse Boehm & Matthew Meyerson & David Root (Addgene plasmid # 82952 ; http://n2t.net/addgene:82952 ; RRID:Addgene_82952)
