[The description below was written by a language model from this plasmid's Addgene catalogue record and pLannotate feature annotations shown in this document.]
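Description:
pDONR223_ATG3_WT_V5 is a Gateway entry clone built on the Invitrogen pDONR223 backbone, carrying the wild-type human ATG3 open reading frame. It is a small (about 3.7 kb) bacterial plasmid that replicates from a high-copy ColE1/pUC-type origin. Selection is with spectinomycin through the aadA (SmR) aminoglycoside adenylyltransferase gene, which lies downstream of a fragment of a class 1 integron Pc promoter. Short remnants of lacZα, lacI and a gentamicin resistance gene are also annotated, but these are fragments of the backbone rather than functional parts. The rrnB T1 and T2 terminators lie upstream of the cloning region and help insulate it from read-through transcription.

The ATG3 coding sequence encodes the E2-like conjugating enzyme that attaches phosphatidylethanolamine to ATG8-family proteins during autophagy. It is flanked by two attL recombination sites, annotated by the software as attL3 and attL2, so the ORF can be moved into any compatible destination vector by an LR Clonase reaction. The entry clone has no promoter driving the insert. A T7 promoter sits just outside one attL site, pointing back toward the insert on the opposite strand. The ORF is in the "open" configuration, with no stop codon directly after it, which allows in-frame fusion to a C-terminal tag supplied by the destination vector. The "V5" in the name presumably refers to this intended fusion, since no V5 tag is annotated in the entry clone itself. According to the record, the construct belongs to the Target Accelerator Plasmid Collection and serves as an overexpression control for gene expression analysis in a lung cancer somatic mutation phenotyping study.
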