Features (pLannotate 1.2.2; 12 found; start..end, strand, type, name):
     38..74      -  CDS            lacZα (fragment): LacZα fragment of β-galactosidase; lacZ fragment
     91..186     +  protein_bind   attL3: mutant version of attL; recombination site for the Gateway® LR reaction LR Clonase™
    189..1130    +  CDS            ATG3: ATG3_HUMAN - Also known as APG3, APG3L. Experimental evidence at protein level: Swiss-Prot protein existence level 1. E2 conjugating enzyme required for the cytoplasm to vacuole transport (Cvt), autophagy, and mitochondrial homeostasis. Responsible for the E2-like covalent binding of phosphatidylethanolamine to the C- terminal Gly of ATG8-like proteins (GABARAP, GABARAPL1, GABARAPL2 or MAP1LC3A). The ATG12-ATG5 conjugate plays a role of an E3 and promotes the transfer of ATG8-like proteins from ATG3 to phosphatidylethanolamine (PE). This step is required for the membrane association of ATG8-li
   1132..1231    -  protein_bind   attL2: mutant version of attL; recombination site for the Gateway® LR reaction LR Clonase™
   1249..1267    -  promoter       T7 promoter: promoter for bacteriophage T7 RNA polymerase
   1457..1480    +  promoter       Pc promoter (fragment): intI1 (promoter lies within the coding sequence); class 1 integron promoter
   1656..1712    +  CDS            GmR (fragment): gentamycin acetyltransferase; aacC1; confers resistance to gentamycin
   1719..2510    +  CDS            SmR: aminoglycoside adenylyltransferase (Murphy, 1985); aadA; confers resistance to spectinomycin and streptomycin
   2603..3191    +  rep_origin     ori: high-copy-number ColE1/pMB1/pBR322/pUC origin of replication
   3374..3466    +  CDS            lacI (fragment): lac repressor; lacI; The lac repressor binds to the lac operator to inhibit transcription in E. coli. This inhibition can be relieved by adding lactose or isopropyl-β-D-thiogalactopyranoside (IPTG).
   3521..3548    -  terminator     rrnB T2 terminator: transcription terminator T2 from the E. coli rrnB gene
   3680..3723    +  terminator     rrnB T1 terminator: Escherichia coli rrnB; transcription terminator T1 from the E. coli rrnB gene
>Addgene plasmid #82952 | pDONR223_ATG3_WT_V5 | addgene full sequence | sequence record 162638 | Addgene NGS Result
GGCAGTTCCCTACTCTCGCGTTAACGCTAGCATGGATGTTTTCCCAGTCACGACGTTGTAAAACGACGGC
CAGTCTTAAGCTCGGGCCCCAAATAATGATTTTATTTTGACTGATAGTGACCTGTTCGTTGCAACAAATT
GATGAGCAATGCTTTTTTATAATGCCAACTTTGTACAAAAAAGTTGGCATGCAGAATGTGATTAATACTG
TGAAGGGAAAGGCACTGGAAGTGGCTGAGTACCTGACCCCGGTCCTCAAGGAATCAAAGTTTAAGGAAAC
AGGTGTAATTACCCCAGAAGAGTTTGTGGCAGCTGGAGATCACCTAGTCCACCACTGTCCAACATGGCAA
TGGGCTACAGGGGAAGAATTGAAAGTGAAGGCATACCTACCAACAGGCAAACAATTTTTGGTAACCAAAA
ATGTGCCGTGCTATAAGCGGTGCAAACAGATGGAATATTCAGATGAATTGGAAGCTATCATTGAAGAAGA
TGATGGTGATGGCGGATGGGTAGATACATATCACAACACAGGTATTACAGGAATAACGGAAGCCGTTAAA
GAGATCACACTGGAAAATAAGGACAATATAAGGCTTCAAGATTGCTCAGCACTATGTGAAGAGGAAGAAG
ATGAAGATGAAGGAGAAGCTGCAGATATGGAAGAATATGAAGAGAGTGGATTGTTGGAAACAGATGAGGC
TACCCTAGATACAAGGAAAATAGTAGAAGCTTGTAAAGCCAAAACTGATGCTGGCGGTGAAGATGCTATT
TTGCAAACCAGAACTTATGACCTTTACATCACTTATGATAAATATTACCAGACTCCACGATTATGGTTGT
TTGGCTATGATGAGCAACGGCAGCCTTTAACAGTTGAGCACATGTATGAAGACATCAGTCAGGATCATGT
GAAGAAAACAGTGACCATTGAAAATCACCCTCATCTGCCACCACCTCCCATGTGTTCAGTTCACCCATGC
AGGCATGCTGAGGTGATGAAGAAAATCATTGAGACTGTTGCAGAAGGAGGGGGAGAACTTGGAGTTCATA
TGTATCTTCTTATTTTCTTGAAATTTGTACAAGCTGTCATTCCAACAATAGAATATGACTACACAAGACA
CTTCACAATGTACCCAACTTTCTTGTACAAAGTTGGCATTATAAGAAAGCATTGCTTATCAATTTGTTGC
AACGAACAGGTCACTATCAGTCAAAATAAAATCATTATTTGCCATCCAGCTGATATCCCCTATAGTGAGT
CGTATTACATGGTCATAGCTGTTTCCTGGCAGCTCTGGCCCGTGTCTCAAAATCTCTGATGTTACATTGC
ACAAGATAAAAATATATCATCATGCCTCCTCTAGACCAGCCAGGACAGAAATGCCTCGACTTCGCTGCTA
CCCAAGGTTGCCGGGTGACGCACACCGTGGAAACGGATGAAGGCACGAACCCAGTGGACATAAGCCTGTT
CGGTTCGTAAGCTGTAATGCAAGTAGCGTATGCGCTCACGCAACTGGTCCAGAACCTTGACCGAACGCAG
CGGTGGTAACGGCGCAGTGGCGGTTTTCATGGCTTGTTATGACTGTTTTTTTGGGGTACAGTCTATGCCT
CGGGCATCCAAGCAGCAAGCGCGTTACGCCGTGGGTCGATGTTTGATGTTATGGAGCAGCAACGATGTTA
CGCAGCAGGGCAGTCGCCCTAAAACAAAGTTAAACATTATGAGGGAAGCGGTGATCGCCGAAGTATCGAC
TCAACTATCAGAGGTAGTTGGCGTCATCGAGCGCCATCTCGAACCGACGTTGCTGGCCGTACATTTGTAC
GGCTCCGCAGTGGATGGCGGCCTGAAGCCACACAGTGATATTGATTTGCTGGTTACGGTGACCGTAAGGC
TTGATGAAACAACGCGGCGAGCTTTGATCAACGACCTTTTGGAAACTTCGGCTTCCCCTGGAGAGAGCGA
GATTCTCCGCGCTGTAGAAGTCACCATTGTTGTGCACGACGACATCATTCCGTGGCGTTATCCAGCTAAG
CGCGAACTGCAATTTGGAGAATGGCAGCGCAATGACATTCTTGCAGGTATCTTCGAGCCAGCCACGATCG
ACATTGATCTGGCTATCTTGCTGACAAAAGCAAGAGAACATAGCGTTGCCTTGGTAGGTCCAGCGGCGGA
GGAACTCTTTGATCCGGTTCCTGAACAGGATCTATTTGAGGCGCTAAATGAAACCTTAACGCTATGGAAC
TCGCCGCCCGACTGGGCTGGCGATGAGCGAAATGTAGTGCTTACGTTGTCCCGCATTTGGTACAGCGCAG
TAACCGGCAAAATCGCGCCGAAGGATGTCGCTGCCGACTGGGCAATGGAGCGCCTGCCGGCCCAGTATCA
GCCCGTCATACTTGAAGCTAGACAGGCTTATCTTGGACAAGAAGAAGATCGCTTGGCCTCGCGCGCAGAT
CAGTTGGAAGAATTTGTCCACTACGTGAAAGGCGAGATCACCAAGGTAGTCGGCAAATAACCCTCGAGCC
ACCCATGACCAAAATCCCTTAACGTGAGTTACGCGTCGTTCCACTGAGCGTCAGACCCCGTAGAAAAGAT
CAAAGGATCTTCTTGAGATCCTTTTTTTCTGCGCGTAATCTGCTGCTTGCAAACAAAAAAACCACCGCTA
CCAGCGGTGGTTTGTTTGCCGGATCAAGAGCTACCAACTCTTTTTCCGAAGGTAACTGGCTTCAGCAGAG
CGCAGATACCAAATACTGTTCTTCTAGTGTAGCCGTAGTTAGGCCACCACTTCAAGAACTCTGTAGCACC
GCCTACATACCTCGCTCTGCTAATCCTGTTACCAGTGGCTGCTGCCAGTGGCGATAAGTCGTGTCTTACC
GGGTTGGACTCAAGACGATAGTTACCGGATAAGGCGCAGCGGTCGGGCTGAACGGGGGGTTCGTGCACAC
AGCCCAGCTTGGAGCGAACGACCTACACCGAACTGAGATACCTACAGCGTGAGCTATGAGAAAGCGCCAC
GCTTCCCGAAGGGAGAAAGGCGGACAGGTATCCGGTAAGCGGCAGGGTCGGAACAGGAGAGCGCACGAGG
GAGCTTCCAGGGGGAAACGCCTGGTATCTTTATAGTCCTGTCGGGTTTCGCCACCTCTGACTTGAGCGTC
GATTTTTGTGATGCTCGTCAGGGGGGCGGAGCCTATGGAAAAACGCCAGCAACGCGGCCTTTTTACGGTT
CCTGGCCTTTTGCTGGCCTTTTGCTCACATGTTCTTTCCTGCGTTATCCCCTGATTCTGTGGATAACCGT
ATTACCGCCTTTGAGTGAGCTGATACCGCTCGCCGCAGCCGAACGACCGAGCGCAGCGAGTCAGTGAGCG
AGGAAGCGGAAGAGCGCCCAATACGCAAACCGCCTCTCCCCGCGCGTTGGCCGATTCATTAATGCAGCTG
GCACGACAGGTTTCCCGACTGGAAAGCGGGCAGTGAGCGCAACGCAATTAATACGCGTACCGCTAGCCAG
GAAGAGTTTGTAGAAACGCAAAAAGGCCATCCGTCAGGATGGCCTTCTGCTTAGTTTGATGCCTGGCAGT
TTATGGCGGGCGTCCTGCCCGCCACCCTCCGGGCCGTTGCTTCACAACGTTCAAATCCGCTCCCGGCGGA
TTTGTCCTACTCAGGAGAGCGTTCACCGACAAACAACAGATAAAACGAAAGGCCCAGTCTTCCGACTGAG
CCTTTCGTTTTATTTGATGCCT
