>Addgene plasmid #82952 | pDONR223_ATG3_WT_V5 | addgene partial sequence | sequence record 162639 | Insert sequence
ATGCAGAATGTGATTAATACTGTGAAGGGAAAGGCACTGGAAGTGGCTGAGTACCTGACCCCGGTCCTCA
AGGAATCAAAGTTTAAGGAAACAGGTGTAATTACCCCAGAAGAGTTTGTGGCAGCTGGAGATCACCTAGT
CCACCACTGTCCAACATGGCAATGGGCTACAGGGGAAGAATTGAAAGTGAAGGCATACCTACCAACAGGC
AAACAATTTTTGGTAACCAAAAATGTGCCGTGCTATAAGCGGTGCAAACAGATGGAATATTCAGATGAAT
TGGAAGCTATCATTGAAGAAGATGATGGTGATGGCGGATGGGTAGATACATATCACAACACAGGTATTAC
AGGAATAACGGAAGCCGTTAAAGAGATCACACTGGAAAATAAGGACAATATAAGGCTTCAAGATTGCTCA
GCACTATGTGAAGAGGAAGAAGATGAAGATGAAGGAGAAGCTGCAGATATGGAAGAATATGAAGAGAGTG
GATTGTTGGAAACAGATGAGGCTACCCTAGATACAAGGAAAATAGTAGAAGCTTGTAAAGCCAAAACTGA
TGCTGGCGGTGAAGATGCTATTTTGCAAACCAGAACTTATGACCTTTACATCACTTATGATAAATATTAC
CAGACTCCACGATTATGGTTGTTTGGCTATGATGAGCAACGGCAGCCTTTAACAGTTGAGCACATGTATG
AAGACATCAGTCAGGATCATGTGAAGAAAACAGTGACCATTGAAAATCACCCTCATCTGCCACCACCTCC
CATGTGTTCAGTTCACCCATGCAGGCATGCTGAGGTGATGAAGAAAATCATTGAGACTGTTGCAGAAGGA
GGGGGAGAACTTGGAGTTCATATGTATCTTCTTATTTTCTTGAAATTTGTACAAGCTGTCATTCCAACAA
TAGAATATGACTACACAAGACACTTCACAATG
